>Addgene plasmid #223714 | pHR-SFFV-FLAG-TurboID-SQSTM1 | addgene full sequence | sequence record 443634 | Addgene NGS Result
CTCTGGCTAACTAGGGAACCCACTGCTTAAGCCTCAATAAAGCTTGCCTTGAGTGCTTCAAGTAGTGTGT
GCCCGTCTGTTGTGTGACTCTGGTAACTAGAGATCCCTCAGACCCTTTTAGTCAGTGTGGAAAATCTCTA
GCAGTGGCGCCCGAACAGGGACTTGAAAGCGAAAGGGAAACCAGAGGAGCTCTCTCGACGCAGGACTCGG
CTTGCTGAAGCGCGCACGGCAAGAGGCGAGGGGCGGCGACTGGTGAGTACGCCAAAAATTTTGACTAGCG
GAGGCTAGAAGGAGAGAGATGGGTGCGAGAGCGTCAGTATTAAGCGGGGGAGAATTAGATCGCGATGGGA
AAAAATTCGGTTAAGGCCAGGGGGAAAGAAAAAATATAAATTAAAACATATAGTATGGGCAAGCAGGGAG
CTAGAACGATTCGCAGTTAATCCTGGCCTGTTAGAAACATCAGAAGGCTGTAGACAAATACTGGGACAGC
TACAACCATCCCTTCAGACAGGATCAGAAGAACTTAGATCATTATATAATACAGTAGCAACCCTCTATTG
TGTGCATCAAAGGATAGAGATAAAAGACACCAAGGAAGCTTTAGACAAGATAGAGGAAGAGCAAAACAAA
AGTAAGACCACCGCACAGCAAGCGGCCGGCCGCTGATCTTCAGACCTGGAGGAGGAGATATGAGGGACAA
TTGGAGAAGTGAATTATATAAATATAAAGTAGTAAAAATTGAACCATTAGGAGTAGCACCCACCAAGGCA
AAGAGAAGAGTGGTGCAGAGAGAAAAAAGAGCAGTGGGAATAGGAGCTTTGTTCCTTGGGTTCTTGGGAG
CAGCAGGAAGCACTATGGGCGCAGCGTCAATGACGCTGACGGTACAGGCCAGACAATTATTGTCTGGTAT
AGTGCAGCAGCAGAACAATTTGCTGAGGGCTATTGAGGCGCAACAGCATCTGTTGCAACTCACAGTCTGG
GGCATCAAGCAGCTCCAGGCAAGAATCCTGGCTGTGGAAAGATACCTAAAGGATCAACAGCTCCTGGGGA
TTTGGGGTTGCTCTGGAAAACTCATTTGCACCACTGCTGTGCCTTGGAATGCTAGTTGGAGTAATAAATC
TCTGGAACAGATTTGGAATCACACGACCTGGATGGAGTGGGACAGAGAAATTAACAATTACACAAGCTTA
ATACACTCCTTAATTGAAGAATCGCAAAACCAGCAAGAAAAGAATGAACAAGAATTATTGGAATTAGATA
AATGGGCAAGTTTGTGGAATTGGTTTAACATAACAAATTGGCTGTGGTATATAAAATTATTCATAATGAT
AGTAGGAGGCTTGGTAGGTTTAAGAATAGTTTTTGCTGTACTTTCTATAGTGAATAGAGTTAGGCAGGGA
TATTCACCATTATCGTTTCAGACCCACCTCCCAACCCCGAGGGGACCCGACAGGCCCGAAGGAATAGAAG
AAGAAGGTGGAGAGAGAGACAGAGACAGATCCATTCGATTAGTGAACGGATCTCGACGGTATCGCCAAAT
GGCAGTATTCATCCACAATTTTAAAAGAAAAGGGGGGATTGGGGGGTACAGTGCAGGGGAAAGAATAGTA
GACATAATAGCAACAGACATACAAACTAAAGAATTACAAAAACAAATTACAAAAATTCAAAATTTTCGGG
TTTATTACAGGGACAGCAGAGATCCAGTTTGGATCGATAAGCTTGATATCGAATTCCTGCAGCCCCGATA
AAATAAAAGATTTTATTTAGTCTCCAGAAAAAGGGGGGAATGAAAGACCCCACCTGTAGGTTTGGCAAGC
TAGCTGCAGTAACGCCATTTTGCAAGGCATGGAAAAATACCAAACCAAGAATAGAGAAGTTCAGATCAAG
GGCGGGTACATGAAAATAGCTAACGTTGGGCCAAACAGGATATCTGCGGTGAGCAGTTTCGGCCCCGGCC
CGGGGCCAAGAACAGATGGTCACCGCAGTTTCGGCCCCGGCCCGAGGCCAAGAACAGATGGTCCCCAGAT
ATGGCCCAACCCTCAGCAGTTTCTTAAGACCCATCAGATGTTTCCAGGCTCCCCCAAGGACCTGAAATGA
CCCTGCGCCTTATTTGAATTAACCAATCAGCCTGCTTCTCGCTTCTGTTCGCGCGCTTCTGCTTCCCGAG
CTCTATAAAAGAGCTCACAACCCCTCACTCGGCGCGCCAGTCCTCCGACAGACTGAGTCGCCCGGGGGGG
ATCTGGAGCTCTCGAGAATTCTCACGCGTACCGGTAGCCACCATGGACTACAAGGATGACGACGATAAGA
AAGACAATACTGTGCCTCTGAAGCTGATCGCTCTCCTGGCTAATGGCGAGTTCCATAGTGGCGAACAGCT
GGGAGAAACCCTGGGCATGTCCAGGGCCGCTATCAACAAGCACATTCAGACTCTGCGCGACTGGGGCGTG
GACGTGTTCACCGTGCCCGGAAAGGGCTACTCTCTGCCCGAGCCTATCCCGCTGCTGAACGCTAAACAGA
TTCTGGGACAGCTGGACGGCGGGAGCGTGGCAGTCCTGCCTGTGGTCGACTCCACCAATCAGTACCTGCT
GGATCGAATCGGCGAGCTGAAGAGTGGGGATGCTTGCATTGCAGAATATCAGCAGGCAGGGAGAGGAAGC
AGAGGGAGGAAATGGTTCTCTCCTTTTGGAGCTAACCTGTACCTGAGTATGTTTTGGCGCCTGAAGCGGG
GACCAGCAGCAATCGGCCTGGGCCCGGTCATCGGAATTGTCATGGCAGAAGCGCTGCGAAAGCTGGGAGC
AGACAAGGTGCGAGTCAAATGGCCCAATGACCTGTATCTGCAGGATAGAAAGCTGGCAGGCATCCTGGTG
GAGCTGGCCGGAATAACAGGCGATGCTGCACAGATCGTCATTGGCGCCGGGATTAACGTGGCTATGAGGC
GCGTGGAGGAAAGCGTGGTCAATCAGGGCTGGATCACACTGCAGGAAGCAGGGATTAACCTGGACAGGAA
TACTCTGGCCGCTACGCTGATCCGAGAGCTGCGGGCAGCCCTGGAACTGTTCGAGCAGGAAGGCCTGGCT
CCATATCTGCCACGGTGGGAGAAGCTGGATAACTTCATCAATAGACCCGTGAAGCTGATCATTGGGGACA
AAGAGATTTTCGGGATTAGCCGGGGGATTGATAAACAGGGAGCCCTGCTGCTGGAACAGGACGGAGTTAT
CAAACCCTGGATGGGCGGAGAAATCAGTCTGCGGTCTGCCGAAAAGTCCGGACTCAGATCTGGTGGCAGT
GGATCTCGAGTCATGGCGTCGCTCACCGTGAAGGCCTACCTTCTGGGCAAGGAGGACGCGGCGCGCGAGA
TTCGCCGCTTCAGCTTCTGCTGCAGCCCCGAGCCTGAGGCGGAAGCCGAGGCTGCGGCGGGTCCGGGACC
CTGCGAGCGGCTGCTGAGCCGGGTGGCCGCCCTGTTCCCCGCGCTGCGGCCTGGCGGCTTCCAGGCGCAC
TACCGCGATGAGGACGGGGACTTGGTTGCCTTTTCCAGTGACGAGGAATTGACAATGGCCATGTCCTACG
TGAAGGATGACATCTTCCGAATCTACATTAAAGAGAAAAAAGAGTGCCGGCGGGACCACCGCCCACCGTG
TGCTCAGGAGGCGCCCCGCAACATGGTGCACCCCAATGTGATCTGCGATGGCTGCAATGGGCCTGTGGTA
GGAACCCGCTACAAGTGCAGCGTCTGCCCAGACTACGACTTGTGTAGCGTCTGCGAGGGAAAGGGCTTGC
ACCGGGGGCACACCAAGCTCGCATTCCCCAGCCCCTTCGGGCACCTGTCTGAGGGCTTCTCGCACAGCCG
CTGGCTCCGGAAGGTGAAACACGGACACTTCGGGTGGCCAGGATGGGAAATGGGTCCACCAGGAAACTGG
AGCCCACGTCCTCCTCGTGCAGGGGAGGCCCGCCCTGGCCCCACGGCAGAATCAGCTTCTGGTCCATCGG
AGGATCCGAGTGTGAATTTCCTGAAGAACGTTGGGGAGAGTGTGGCAGCTGCCCTTAGCCCTCTGGGCAT
TGAAGTTGATATCGATGTGGAGCACGGAGGGAAAAGAAGCCGCCTGACCCCCGTCTCTCCAGAGAGTTCC
AGCACAGAGGAGAAGAGCAGCTCACAGCCAAGCAGCTGCTGCTCTGATCCCAGCAAGCCGGGTGGGAATG
TTGAGGGCGCCACGCAGTCTCTGGCGGAGCAGATGAGAAAGATCGCCTTGGAGTCCGAGGGGCGCCCTGA
GGAACAGATGGAGTCGGATAACTGTTCAGGAGGAGATGATGACTGGACCCATCTGTCTTCAAAAGAAGTG
GACCCGTCTACAGGTGAACTCCAGTCCCTACAGATGCCAGAATCCGAAGGGCCAAGCTCTCTGGACCCCT
CCCAGGAGGGACCCACAGGGCTGAAGGAAGCTGCCTTGTACCCACATCTCCCGCCAGAGGCTGACCCGCG
GCTGATTGAGTCCCTCTCCCAGATGCTGTCCATGGGCTTCTCTGATGAAGGCGGCTGGCTCACCAGGCTC
CTGCAGACCAAGAACTATGACATCGGAGCGGCTCTGGACACCATCCAGTATTCAAAGCATCCCCCGCCGT
TGTAAGGATCCACCGGATCTAGATAACTGATTAAGATCCTTGACTTGCGGCCGCAACTCCCACCTGCAAC
ATGCGTGACTGACTGAGGCCGCGACTCTAGAGTCGACCTGCAGGCATGCAAGCTTGATATCAAGCTTATC
GATAATCAACCTCTGGATTACAAAATTTGTGAAAGATTGACTGGTATTCTTAACTATGTTGCTCCTTTTA
CGCTATGTGGATACGCTGCTTTAATGCCTTTGTATCATGCTATTGCTTCCCGTATGGCTTTCATTTTCTC
CTCCTTGTATAAATCCTGGTTGCTGTCTCTTTATGAGGAGTTGTGGCCCGTTGTCAGGCAACGTGGCGTG
GTGTGCACTGTGTTTGCTGACGCAACCCCCACTGGTTGGGGCATTGCCACCACCTGTCAGCTCCTTTCCG
GGACTTTCGCTTTCCCCCTCCCTATTGCCACGGCGGAACTCATCGCCGCCTGCCTTGCCCGCTGCTGGAC
AGGGGCTCGGCTGTTGGGCACTGACAATTCCGTGGTGTTGTCGGGGAAATCATCGTCCTTTCCTTGGCTG
CTCGCCTGTGTTGCCACCTGGATTCTGCGCGGGACGTCCTTCTGCTACGTCCCTTCGGCCCTCAATCCAG
CGGACCTTCCTTCCCGCGGCCTGCTGCCGGCTCTGCGGCCTCTTCCGCGTCTTCGCCTTCGCCCTCAGAC
GAGTCGGATCTCCCTTTGGGCCGCCTCCCCGCATCGATACCGTCGACCTCGAGGGAATTAATTCGAGCTC
GGTACCTTTAAGACCAATGACTTACAAGGCAGCTGTAGATCTTAGCCACTTTTTAAAAGAAAAGGGGGGA
CTGGAAGGGCTAATTCACTCCCAACGAAGACAAGATCTGCTTTTTGCTTGTACTGGGTCTCTCTGGTTAG
ACCAGATCTGAGCCTGGGAGCTCTCTGGCTAACTAGGGAACCCACTGCTTAAGCCTCAATAAAGCTTGCC
TTGAGTGCTTCAAGTAGTGTGTGCCCGTCTGTTGTGTGACTCTGGTAACTAGAGATCCCTCAGACCCTTT
TAGTCAGTGTGGAAAATCTCTAGCAGCATCTAGAATTAATTCCGTGTATTCTATAGTGTCACCTAAATCG
TATGTGTATGATACATAAGGTTATGTATTAATTGTAGCCGCGTTCTAACGACAATATGTACAAGCCTAAT
TGTGTAGCATCTGGCTTACTGAAGCAGACCCTATCATCTCTCTCGTAAACTGCCGTCAGAGTCGGTTTGG
TTGGACGAACCTTCTGAGTTTCTGGTAACGCCGTCCCGCACCCGGAAATGGTCAGCGAACCAATCAGCAG
GGTCATCGCTAGCCAGATCCTCTACGCCGGACGCATCGTGGCCGGCATCACCGGCGCCACAGGTGCGGTT
GCTGGCGCCTATATCGCCGACATCACCGATGGGGAAGATCGGGCTCGCCACTTCGGGCTCATGAGCGCTT
GTTTCGGCGTGGGTATGGTGGCAGGCCCCGTGGCCGGGGGACTGTTGGGCGCCATCTCCTTGCATGCACC
ATTCCTTGCGGCGGCGGTGCTCAACGGCCTCAACCTACTACTGGGCTGCTTCCTAATGCAGGAGTCGCAT
AAGGGAGAGCGTCGAATGGTGCACTCTCAGTACAATCTGCTCTGATGCCGCATAGTTAAGCCAGCCCCGA
CACCCGCCAACACCCGCTGACGCGCCCTGACGGGCTTGTCTGCTCCCGGCATCCGCTTACAGACAAGCTG
TGACCGTCTCCGGGAGCTGCATGTGTCAGAGGTTTTCACCGTCATCACCGAAACGCGCGAGACGAAAGGG
CCTCGTGATACGCCTATTTTTATAGGTTAATGTCATGATAATAATGGTTTCTTAGACGTCAGGTGGCACT
TTTCGGGGAAATGTGCGCGGAACCCCTATTTGTTTATTTTTCTAAATACATTCAAATATGTATCCGCTCA
TGAGACAATAACCCTGATAAATGCTTCAATAATATTGAAAAAGGAAGAGTATGAGTATTCAACATTTCCG
TGTCGCCCTTATTCCCTTTTTTGCGGCATTTTGCCTTCCTGTTTTTGCTCACCCAGAAACGCTGGTGAAA
GTAAAAGATGCTGAAGATCAGTTGGGTGCACGAGTGGGTTACATCGAACTGGATCTCAACAGCGGTAAGA
TCCTTGAGAGTTTTCGCCCCGAAGAACGTTTTCCAATGATGAGCACTTTTAAAGTTCTGCTATGTGGCGC
GGTATTATCCCGTATTGACGCCGGGCAAGAGCAACTCGGTCGCCGCATACACTATTCTCAGAATGACTTG
GTTGAGTACTCACCAGTCACAGAAAAGCATCTTACGGATGGCATGACAGTAAGAGAATTATGCAGTGCTG
CCATAACCATGAGTGATAACACTGCGGCCAACTTACTTCTGACAACGATCGGAGGACCGAAGGAGCTAAC
CGCTTTTTTGCACAACATGGGGGATCATGTAACTCGCCTTGATCGTTGGGAACCGGAGCTGAATGAAGCC
ATACCAAACGACGAGCGTGACACCACGATGCCTGTAGCAATGGCAACAACGTTGCGCAAACTATTAACTG
GCGAACTACTTACTCTAGCTTCCCGGCAACAATTAATAGACTGGATGGAGGCGGATAAAGTTGCAGGACC
ACTTCTGCGCTCGGCCCTTCCGGCTGGCTGGTTTATTGCTGATAAATCTGGAGCCGGTGAGCGTGGGTCT
CGCGGTATCATTGCAGCACTGGGGCCAGATGGTAAGCCCTCCCGTATCGTAGTTATCTACACGACGGGGA
GTCAGGCAACTATGGATGAACGAAATAGACAGATCGCTGAGATAGGTGCCTCACTGATTAAGCATTGGTA
ACTGTCAGACCAAGTTTACTCATATATACTTTAGATTGATTTAAAACTTCATTTTTAATTTAAAAGGATC
TAGGTGAAGATCCTTTTTGATAATCTCATGACCAAAATCCCTTAACGTGAGTTTTCGTTCCACTGAGCGT
CAGACCCCGTAGAAAAGATCAAAGGATCTTCTTGAGATCCTTTTTTTCTGCGCGTAATCTGCTGCTTGCA
AACAAAAAAACCACCGCTACCAGCGGTGGTTTGTTTGCCGGATCAAGAGCTACCAACTCTTTTTCCGAAG
GTAACTGGCTTCAGCAGAGCGCAGATACCAAATACTGTTCTTCTAGTGTAGCCGTAGTTAGGCCACCACT
TCAAGAACTCTGTAGCACCGCCTACATACCTCGCTCTGCTAATCCTGTTACCAGTGGCTGCTGCCAGTGG
CGATAAGTCGTGTCTTACCGGGTTGGACTCAAGACGATAGTTACCGGATAAGGCGCAGCGGTCGGGCTGA
ACGGGGGGTTCGTGCACACAGCCCAGCTTGGAGCGAACGACCTACACCGAACTGAGATACCTACAGCGTG
AGCTATGAGAAAGCGCCACGCTTCCCGAAGGGAGAAAGGCGGACAGGTATCCGGTAAGCGGCAGGGTCGG
AACAGGAGAGCGCACGAGGGAGCTTCCAGGGGGAAACGCCTGGTATCTTTATAGTCCTGTCGGGTTTCGC
CACCTCTGACTTGAGCGTCGATTTTTGTGATGCTCGTCAGGGGGGCGGAGCCTATGGAAAAACGCCAGCA
ACGCGGCCTTTTTACGGTTCCTGGCCTTTTGCTGGCCTTTTGCTCACATGTTCTTTCCTGCGTTATCCCC
TGATTCTGTGGATAACCGTATTACCGCCTTTGAGTGAGCTGATACCGCTCGCCGCAGCCGAACGACCGAG
CGCAGCGAGTCAGTGAGCGAGGAAGCGGAAGAGCGCCCAATACGCAAACCGCCTCTCCCCGCGCGTTGGC
CGATTCATTAATGCAGCTGTGGAATGTGTGTCAGTTAGGGTGTGGAAAGTCCCCAGGCTCCCCAGCAGGC
AGAAGTATGCAAAGCATGCATCTCAATTAGTCAGCAACCAGGTGTGGAAAGTCCCCAGGCTCCCCAGCAG
GCAGAAGTATGCAAAGCATGCATCTCAATTAGTCAGCAACCATAGTCCCGCCCCTAACTCCGCCCATCCC
GCCCCTAACTCCGCCCAGTTCCGCCCATTCTCCGCCCCATGGCTGACTAATTTTTTTTATTTATGCAGAG
GCCGAGGCCGCCTCGGCCTCTGAGCTATTCCAGAAGTAGTGAGGAGGCTTTTTTGGAGGCCTAGGCTTTT
GCAAAAAGCTTGGACACAAGACAGGCTTGCGAGATATGTTTGAGAATACCACTTTATCCCGCGTCAGGGA
GAGGCAGTGCGTAAAAAGACGCGGACTCATGTGAAATACTGGTTTTTAGTGCGCCAGATCTCTATAATCT
CGCGCAACCTATTTTCCCCTCGAACACTTTTTAAGCCGTAGATAAACAGGCTGGGACACTTCACATGAGC
GAAAAATACATCGTCACCTGGGACATGTTGCAGATCCATGCACGTAAACTCGCAAGCCGACTGATGCCTT
CTGAACAATGGAAAGGCATTATTGCCGTAAGCCGTGGCGGTCTGTACCGGGTGCGTTACTGGCGCGTGAA
CTGGGTATTCGTCATGTCGATACCGTTTGTATTTCCAGCTACGATCACGACAACCAGCGCGAGCTTAAAG
TGCTGAAACGCGCAGAAGGCGATGGCGAAGGCTTCATCGTTATTGATGACCTGGTGGATACCGGTGGTAC
TGCGGTTGCGATTCGTGAAATGTATCCAAAAGCGCACTTTGTCACCATCTTCGCAAAACCGGCTGGTCGT
CCGCTGGTTGATGACTATGTTGTTGATATCCCGCAAGATACCTGGATTGAACAGCCGTGGGATATGGGCG
TCGTATTCGTCCCGCCAATCTCCGGTCGCTAATCTTTTCAACGCCTGGCACTGCCGGGCGTTGTTCTTTT
TAACTTCAGGCGGGTTACAATAGTTTCCAGTAAGTATTCTGGAGGCTGCATCCATGACACAGGCAAACCT
GAGCGAAACCCTGTTCAAACCCCGCTTTAAACATCCTGAAACCTCGACGCTAGTCCGCCGCTTTAATCAC
GGCGCACAACCGCCTGTGCAGTCGGCCCTTGATGGTAAAACCATCCCTCACTGGTATCGCATGATTAACC
GTCTGATGTGGATCTGGCGCGGCATTGACCCACGCGAAATCCTCGACGTCCAGGCACGTATTGTGATGAG
CGATGCCGAACGTACCGACGATGATTTATACGATACGGTGATTGGCTACCGTGGCGGCAACTGGATTTAT
GAGTGGGCCCCGGATCTTTGTGAAGGAACCTTACTTCTGTGGTGTGACATAATTGGACAAACTACCTACA
GAGATTTAAAGCTCTAAGGTAAATATAAAATTTTTAAGTGTATAATGTGTTAAACTACTGATTCTAATTG
TTTGTGTATTTTAGATTCCAACCTATGGAACTGATGAATGGGAGCAGTGGTGGAATGCCTTTAATGAGGA
AAACCTGTTTTGCTCAGAAGAAATGCCATCTAGTGATGATGAGGCTACTGCTGACTCTCAACATTCTACT
CCTCCAAAAAAGAAGAGAAAGGTAGAAGACCCCAAGGACTTTCCTTCAGAATTGCTAAGTTTTTTGAGTC
ATGCTGTGTTTAGTAATAGAACTCTTGCTTGCTTTGCTATTTACACCACAAAGGAAAAAGCTGCACTGCT
ATACAAGAAAATTATGGAAAAATATTCTGTAACCTTTATAAGTAGGCATAACAGTTATAATCATAACATA
CTGTTTTTTCTTACTCCACACAGGCATAGAGTGTCTGCTATTAATAACTATGCTCAAAAATTGTGTACCT
TTAGCTTTTTAATTTGTAAAGGGGTTAATAAGGAATATTTGATGTATAGTGCCTTGACTAGAGATCATAA
TCAGCCATACCACATTTGTAGAGGTTTTACTTGCTTTAAAAAACCTCCCACACCTCCCCCTGAACCTGAA
ACATAAAATGAATGCAATTGTTGTTGTTAACTTGTTTATTGCAGCTTATAATGGTTACAAATAAAGCAAT
AGCATCACAAATTTCACAAATAAAGCATTTTTTTCACTGCATTCTAGTTGTGGTTTGTCCAAACTCATCA
ATGTATCTTATCATGTCTGGATCAACTGGATAACTCAAGCTAACCAAAATCATCCCAAACTTCCCACCCC
ATACCCTATTACCACTGCCAATTACCTGTGGTTTCATTTACTCTAAACCTGTGATTCCTCTGAATTATTT
TCATTTTAAAGAAATTGTATTTGTTAAATATGTACTACAAACTTAGTAGTTGGAAGGGCTAATTCACTCC
CAAAGAAGACAAGATATCCTTGATCTGTGGATCTACCACACACAAGGCTACTTCCCTGATTAGCAGAACT
ACACACCAGGGCCAGGGGTCAGATATCCACTGACCTTTGGATGGTGCTACAAGCTAGTACCAGTTGAGCC
AGATAAGGTAGAAGAGGCCAATAAAGGAGAGAACACCAGCTTGTTACACCCTGTGAGCCTGCATGGGATG
GATGACCCGGAGAGAGAAGTGTTAGAGTGGAGGTTTGACAGCCGCCTAGCATTTCATCACGTGGCCCGAG
AGCTGCATCCGGAGTACTTCAAGAACTGCTGATATCGAGCTTGCTACAAGGGACTTTCCGCTGGGGACTT
TCCAGGGAGGCGTGGCCTGGGCGGGACTGGGGAGTGGCGAGCCCTCAGATCCTGCATATAAGCAGCTGCT
TTTTGCCTGTACTGGGTCTCTCTGGTTAGACCAGATCTGAGCCTGGGAGCT
Features (pLannotate 1.2.2; 35 found; start..end, strand, type, name):
    190..315     +  misc_feature   HIV-1 Ψ: packaging signal of human immunodeficiency virus type 1
    299..637     +  CDS            HIV-1 gag (fragment): gag protein from human immunodeficiency virus 1; gag
    812..1045    +  misc_feature   RRE: The Rev response element (RRE) of HIV-1 allows for Rev-dependent mRNA export from the nucleus to the cytoplasm.
   1422..1522    +  CDS            Rev (fragment): human immunodeficiency virus 1 (HIV-1) Rev protein; rev; enhances nuclear export of unspliced and incompletely spliced viral mRNAs
   1559..1676    +  misc_feature   cPPT/CTS: central polypurine tract and central termination sequence of HIV-1
   1713..1745    -  misc_feature   MCS (fragment): pBluescript multiple cloning site
   1829..2236    +  promoter       SFFV promoter: spleen focus-forming virus long terminal repeat (LTR) promoter
   2289..2310    +  CDS            3xFLAG (fragment): three tandem FLAG® epitope tags
   2309..3266    +  CDS            TurboID (fragment): mutant of the E. coli biotin ligase BioID engineered for improved catalytic efficiency (Branon et al., 2018)
   3303..4622    +  CDS            SQSTM1: SQSTM_HUMAN - Also known as ORCA, OSIL. Experimental evidence at protein level: Swiss-Prot protein existence level 1. Autophagy receptor required for selective macroautophagy (aggrephagy). Functions as a bridge between polyubiquitinated cargo and autophagosomes. Interacts directly with both the cargo to become degraded and an autophagy modifier of the MAP1 LC3 family (PubMed:16286508, PubMed:20168092, PubMed:24128730, PubMed:28404643, PubMed:22622177). Along with WDFY3, involved in the formation and autophagic degradation of cytoplasmic ubiquitin-containing inclusions (p62 bodies, ALIS/aggreso
   4715..4745    +  misc_feature   MCS (fragment): pUC18/19 multiple cloning site
   4746..4764    +  misc_feature   MCS (fragment): pBluescript multiple cloning site
   4764..5352    +  misc_feature   WPRE: woodchuck hepatitis virus posttranscriptional regulatory element
   5353..5375    +  misc_feature   MCS (fragment): pBluescript multiple cloning site
   5392..5460    +  CDS            nef (fragment): NEF_HV1Z2 - Experimental evidence at protein level: Swiss-Prot protein existence level 1. Extracellular Nef protein targets CD4(+) T-lymphocytes for apoptosis by interacting with CXCR4 surface receptors. From Human immunodeficiency virus type 1 group M subtype D (isolate Z2/CDC-Z34) (HIV-1).
   5462..5695    +  LTR            3' LTR (ΔU3): self-inactivating 3' long terminal repeat (LTR) from HIV-1
   5720..5738    -  promoter       SP6 promoter: promoter for bacteriophage SP6 RNA polymerase
   5966..6245    +  CDS            TcR (fragment): tetracycline efflux protein; tet; confers resistance to tetracycline
   6246..6294    -  misc_feature   bom (fragment): basis of mobility region from pBR322
   6396..6431    -  CDS            rop (fragment): Rop protein, which maintains plasmids at low copy number; rop
   6526..6630    +  promoter       AmpR promoter: bla
   6631..7491    +  CDS            AmpR: β-lactamase; bla; confers resistance to ampicillin, carbenicillin, and related antibiotics
   7662..8250    +  rep_origin     ori: high-copy-number ColE1/pMB1/pBR322/pUC origin of replication
   8433..8489    +  CDS            lacI (fragment): lac repressor; lacI; The lac repressor binds to the lac operator to inhibit transcription in E. coli. This inhibition can be relieved by adding lactose or isopropyl-β-D-thiogalactopyranoside (IPTG).
   8496..8825    +  promoter       SV40 promoter: SV40 enhancer and early promoter
   9025..9144    +  CDS            gpt (fragment): XGPT_ECOLI - Also known as gpp, gxu. Experimental evidence at protein level: Swiss-Prot protein existence level 1. Purine salvage pathway enzyme that catalyzes the transfer of the ribosyl-5-phosphate group from 5-phospho-alpha-D-ribose 1- diphosphate (PRPP) to the N9 position of the 6-oxopurines guanine and xanthine to form the corresponding ribonucleotides GMP (guanosine 5'- monophosphate) and XMP (xanthosine 5'-monophosphate), with the release of PPi. To a lesser extent, also acts on hypoxanthine (PubMed:9100006, PubMed:3886014). Does not ribophosphorylate adenine (PubMed:3886014). From Esch
   9144..9479    +  CDS            gpt (fragment): XGPT_ECOLI - Also known as gpp, gxu. Experimental evidence at protein level: Swiss-Prot protein existence level 1. Purine salvage pathway enzyme that catalyzes the transfer of the ribosyl-5-phosphate group from 5-phospho-alpha-D-ribose 1- diphosphate (PRPP) to the N9 position of the 6-oxopurines guanine and xanthine to form the corresponding ribonucleotides GMP (guanosine 5'- monophosphate) and XMP (xanthosine 5'-monophosphate), with the release of PPi. To a lesser extent, also acts on hypoxanthine (PubMed:9100006, PubMed:3886014). Does not ribophosphorylate adenine (PubMed:3886014). From Esch
   9574..9879    +  CDS            frsA (fragment): FRSA_ECOLI - Also known as yafA. Experimental evidence at protein level: Swiss-Prot protein existence level 1. Catalyzes the hydrolysis of esters (PubMed:15808744). Displays esterase activity toward pNP-butyrate (PubMed:15808744). May stimulate mixed-acid fermentation by acting as a fermentation/respiration switch that down-regulates respiration and up- regulates fermentation rates (PubMed:15169777). From Escherichia coli (strain K12).
   9883..9957    +  CDS            small t antigen (fragment): SV40 (simian virus 40) small t antigen
   9959..10024   +  intron         small t intron: SV40 (simian virus 40) small t antigen intron
  10154..10174   +  CDS            SV40 NLS: nuclear localization signal of SV40 (simian virus 40) large T antigen
  10493..10576   +  CDS            large T antigen (fragment): large T antigen from SV40 (simian virus 40)
  10599..10733   +  polyA_signal   SV40 poly(A) signal: SV40 polyadenylation signal
  10900..11229   +  CDS            nef (fragment): NEF_HV1BR - Experimental evidence at protein level: Swiss-Prot protein existence level 1. Extracellular Nef protein targets CD4(+) T-lymphocytes for apoptosis by interacting with CXCR4 surface receptors (PubMed:14990729). From Human immunodeficiency virus type 1 group M subtype B (isolate BRU/LAI) (HIV-1).
  11277..143     +  LTR            5' LTR (truncated) (across the origin): truncated 5' long terminal repeat (LTR) from HIV-1
