[The description below was written by a language model from this plasmid's Addgene catalogue record and pLannotate feature annotations shown in this document.]
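Description:
pHR-SFFV-FLAG-TurboID-SQSTM1 is an HIV-1-derived lentiviral transfer plasmid of about 11.4 kb, built on the pHR-SFFV backbone, for expressing a proximity-labeling fusion of human SQSTM1 (p62) in mammalian cells. In bacteria it is maintained through a ColE1/pBR322-type origin with ampicillin selection (AmpR with its own promoter). The catalogue lists it as low copy and specifies a recombination-tolerant host strain, which is consistent with the repeated LTR sequences. The backbone also carries remnants of older vectors. These include fragments of TcR, rop, bom and lacI, and an SV40 promoter driving an interrupted E. coli gpt region followed by SV40 small t intron and poly(A) sequences. The record assigns no function to these elements.

The viral portion runs from a truncated 5' LTR through the Ψ packaging signal, a gag fragment, the RRE for Rev-dependent RNA export and the cPPT/CTS. It ends in a self-inactivating ΔU3 3' LTR, so transcription of the payload after integration depends on the internal promoter. That promoter is the SFFV LTR promoter, which drives a single open reading frame. The frame begins with a FLAG epitope (annotated as a partial 3xFLAG match), followed by TurboID, an engineered E. coli biotin ligase with high catalytic efficiency, fused to the N terminus of full-length SQSTM1. A WPRE downstream enhances transcript expression. No mammalian selection marker or fluorescent reporter is annotated within the proviral region.

SQSTM1 is an autophagy receptor that bridges polyubiquitinated cargo and LC3-family proteins. TurboID biotinylates proteins in its vicinity, so they can be captured and identified, while the FLAG tag allows detection of the fusion. The associated publication used this approach to map dynamic changes in the SQSTM1 protein network.
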