Addgene plasmid #223714: pHR-SFFV-FLAG-TurboID-SQSTM1
Purpose: Expresses Flag-tagged TurboID SQSTM1
Depositing lab: Benjamin Wolozin. Depositing organization: Boston University Medical Campus. Publication: Proximity labeling reveals dynamic changes in the SQSTM1 protein network. Ortiz ANR, Zhang L, Ash PEA, Basu A, Puri S, van der Spek SJF, Wang Z, Dorrian L, Emili A, Wolozin B. bioRxiv [Preprint]. 2024 Jun 27:2023.12.12.571324. doi: 10.1101/2023.12.12.571324. PubMed 38168279.
Backbone
  Vector backbone: pHR-SFFV
  Vector type: Mammalian Expression, Lentiviral
Growth in bacteria
  Bacterial resistance: Ampicillin, 100 μg/mL
  Growth temperature: 30°C
  Growth strain: NEB Stable
  Copy number: Low Copy
Gene/Insert
  Gene/Insert name: SQSTM1
  Species: H. sapiens (human)
  Entrez Gene: SQSTM1 (a.k.a. A170, DMRV, EBIAP, FTDALS3, NADGP, OSIL, PDB3, ZIP3, p60, p62, p62B)
  Promoter: SFFV
  Tag / fusion protein: TurboID (N terminal on insert)
  Cloning method: Other
  Sequencing primers: 5′ agctctcgagaattctcacgc; 3′ gttatctagatccggtggatccttacaacggcgggggatgc
Terms and licenses: Academic/Nonprofit Terms; Industry Terms: Not Available to Industry
Depositor comments: Please visit https://doi.org/10.1101/2023.12.12.571324 for bioRxiv preprint.
How to cite: pHR-SFFV-FLAG-TurboID-SQSTM1 was a gift from Benjamin Wolozin (Addgene plasmid # 223714 ; http://n2t.net/addgene:223714 ; RRID:Addgene_223714)
